Addgene plasmid #140857: pLz75_CB_operon_CsoS2_N3-N4
Purpose: Same as pLz37 but with CsoS2 truncated such that NTD repeats N1 and N2 are removed
Depositing lab: David Savage. Depositing organization: University of California, Berkeley. Publication: Multivalent interactions between CsoS2 and Rubisco mediate alpha-carboxysome formation. Oltrogge LM, Chaijarasphong T, Chen AW, Bolin ER, Marqusee S, Savage DF. Nat Struct Mol Biol. 2020 Mar;27(3):281-287. doi: 10.1038/s41594-020-0387-7. Epub 2020 Mar 2. PubMed 32123388.
Backbone
  Vector backbone: NS3
  Backbone size w/o insert (bp): 4891
  Total vector size (bp): 12922
  Vector type: Bacterial Expression
Growth in bacteria
  Bacterial resistance: Chloramphenicol, 25 μg/mL
  Growth temperature: 37°C
  Growth strain: DH5alpha
  Copy number: Unknown
Gene/Insert
  Gene/Insert name: CbbL, CbbS, CsoS2 (delN1-N2), CsoSCA, CsoS4A, CsoS4B, CsoS1C, CsoS1A, CsoS1B, CsoS1D
  Species: Halothiobacillus neapolitanus
  Insert size (bp): 8031
  Mutation: deleted amino acids 1-109 of CsoS2
Terms and licenses: Academic/Nonprofit Terms; Industry Terms: Not Available to Industry
How to cite: pLz75_CB_operon_CsoS2_N3-N4 was a gift from David Savage (Addgene plasmid # 140857 ; http://n2t.net/addgene:140857 ; RRID:Addgene_140857)
