[The description below was written by a language model from this plasmid's Addgene catalogue record and pLannotate feature annotations shown in this document.]
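Description:
pLz75_CB_operon_CsoS2_N3-N4 is a bacterial expression plasmid of about 12.9 kb, built on the NS3 backbone, that carries the alpha-carboxysome operon of Halothiobacillus neapolitanus for heterologous expression in E. coli. It replicates from a ColE1/pMB1-type origin (the catalogue lists copy number as unknown) and is selected with chloramphenicol through a cat gene driven by its own promoter. The roughly 8 kb insert is transcribed as a single unit from a lacUV5-type promoter flanked by two lac operators, one of them the symmetric, tight-binding version. A lacI gene under the lacIq promoter on the same plasmid supplies repressor, so expression is IPTG-inducible. rrnB T1 and T2 terminators lie upstream of the promoter, where they likely insulate the cassette from read-through transcription.

The operon encodes ten proteins in order: the Rubisco large and small subunits (CbbL, CbbS), CsoS2, the carboxysomal carbonic anhydrase CsoSCA (annotated as csoS3), the vertex proteins CsoS4A and CsoS4B, the major shell hexamers CsoS1C, CsoS1A and CsoS1B, and the pseudohexameric CsoS1D. CsoS2 is the scaffolding protein essential for alpha-carboxysome assembly. Here its first 109 amino acids are deleted, removing N-terminal domain repeats N1 and N2 and leaving N3 and N4. The construct is otherwise described as identical to the parent pLz37. According to the associated publication title, it belongs to work on how multivalent CsoS2–Rubisco interactions drive carboxysome formation, so it serves to test the effect of reducing the number of N-terminal repeats.

The depositor sequence and the repository's sequencing result differ slightly in length (12,922 versus 12,896 nt) but show the same gene order. A short phage P2 W fragment is annotated only in the depositor record, and it is probably a spurious match or backbone remnant.
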