Features (pLannotate 1.2.2; 21 found; start..end, strand, type, name):
    144..171     +  terminator     rrnB T2 terminator: transcription terminator T2 from the E. coli rrnB gene
    193..212     +  protein_bind   lac operator (symmetric): The lac repressor binds to the lac operator to inhibit transcription in E. coli. This inhibition can be relieved by adding lactose or isopropyl-β-D-thiogalactopyranoside (IPTG). The symmetric lac operator was optimized for tight binding of lac repressor. lac repressor encoded by lacI
    230..257     +  promoter       lac UV5 promoter (fragment): E. coli lac promoter with an "up" mutation
    261..283     +  protein_bind   lac operator (fragment): The lac repressor binds to the lac operator to inhibit transcription in E. coli. This inhibition can be relieved by adding lactose or isopropyl-β-D-thiogalactopyranoside (IPTG). lac repressor encoded by lacI
    326..1744    +  CDS            cbbL: RBL1_HALNC - Experimental evidence at protein level: Swiss-Prot protein existence level 1. Alpha-carboxysomes are able to assemble in the absence of RuBisCO, unlike beta-carboxysomes. The RuBisCO large subunit is required for enzyme integration into carboxysomes; replacing it with the carboxysomally targeted gene (Tcr_0838, AC Q31HD9) of H.crungenus places RuBisCO in the carboxysome, while the non-carboxysomal large subunit of H.crungenus (Tcr_0427, AC Q31IK0) is not incorporated in the carboxysome. From Halothiobacillus neapolitanus (strain ATCC 23641 / c2) (Thiobacillus neapolitanus).
   1784..2113    +  CDS            cbbS: RBS_HALNC - Also known as rbcS. Experimental evidence at protein level: Swiss-Prot protein existence level 1. RuBisCO catalyzes two reactions: the carboxylation of D- ribulose 1,5-bisphosphate, the primary event in carbon dioxide fixation, as well as the oxidative fragmentation of the pentose substrate. Both reactions occur simultaneously and in competition at the same active site (Ref.3, PubMed:18258595, PubMed:18974784). There are estimated to be 270 RuBisCO heterohexadecamers per carboxysome (Ref.6). From Halothiobacillus neapolitanus (strain ATCC 23641 / c2) (Thiobacillus neapolitanus).
   2184..4466    +  CDS            csoS2 (fragment): CSOS2_HALNC - Experimental evidence at protein level: Swiss-Prot protein existence level 1. Unlike beta-carboxysomes, alpha-carboxysomes (Cb) can form without cargo protein. CsoS2 is essential for Cb formation and is also capable of targeting foreign proteins to the Cb. The Cb shell assembles with the aid of CsoS2; CsoS1A, CsoS1B and CsoS1C form the majority of the shell while CsoS4A and CsoS4B form vertices. CsoS1D forms pseudohexamers that probably control metabolite flux into and out of the shell. From Halothiobacillus neapolitanus (strain ATCC 23641 / c2) (Thiobacillus neapolitanus).
   4493..6034    +  CDS            csoS3: CSOCA_HALNC - Also known as ORF1 From Halothiobacillus neapolitanus (strain ATCC 23641 / c2) (Thiobacillus neapolitanus).
   6034..6282    +  CDS            csoS4A: CSS4A_HALNC - Also known as orfA From Halothiobacillus neapolitanus (strain ATCC 23641 / c2) (Thiobacillus neapolitanus).
   6285..6527    +  CDS            csoS4B: CSS4B_HALNC - Also known as orfB From Halothiobacillus neapolitanus (strain ATCC 23641 / c2) (Thiobacillus neapolitanus).
   6582..6875    +  CDS            csoS1C: CSOSC_HALNC - Also known as Orf1 From Halothiobacillus neapolitanus (strain ATCC 23641 / c2) (Thiobacillus neapolitanus).
   6953..7246    +  CDS            csoS1A: CSOSA_HALNC - Also known as csoS1 From Halothiobacillus neapolitanus (strain ATCC 23641 / c2) (Thiobacillus neapolitanus).
   7361..7690    +  CDS            csoS1B: CSOSB_HALNC - Also known as Orf3 From Halothiobacillus neapolitanus (strain ATCC 23641 / c2) (Thiobacillus neapolitanus).
   7715..8353    +  CDS            csoS1D: CSOSD_HALNC - Experimental evidence at protein level: Swiss-Prot protein existence level 1. Unlike beta-carboxysomes, alpha-carboxysomes (Cb) can form without cargo protein. CsoS2 is essential for Cb formation and is also capable of targeting foreign proteins to the Cb. The Cb shell assembles with the aid of CsoS2; CsoS1A, CsoS1B and CsoS1C form the majority of the shell while CsoS4A and CsoS4B form vertices. CsoS1D forms pseudohexamers that probably control metabolite flux into and out of the shell. From Halothiobacillus neapolitanus (strain ATCC 23641 / c2) (Thiobacillus neapolitanus).
   8374..8475    +  promoter       cat promoter: promoter of the E. coli cat gene encoding chloramphenicol acetyltransferase
   8476..9132    +  CDS            cat: CAT_ECOLX - Experimental evidence at protein level: Swiss-Prot protein existence level 1. This enzyme is an effector of chloramphenicol resistance in bacteria. From Escherichia coli. This protein is used as a marker in many commonly used cloning vectors, such as pACYC184.
   9200..9277    +  promoter       lacIq promoter: lacI (mutant); In the lacIq allele, a single base change in the promoter boosts expression of the lacI gene about 10-fold.
   9278..10360   +  CDS            lacI: lac repressor; lacI; The lac repressor binds to the lac operator to inhibit transcription in E. coli. This inhibition can be relieved by adding lactose or isopropyl-β-D-thiogalactopyranoside (IPTG).
  10416..10550   -  CDS            W (fragment): BPW_BPP2 - Protein inferred from homology: Swiss-Prot protein existence level 3. Baseplate protein that is part of the outer wedges of the baseplate. Probably plays a role as a connector between the central and peripheral parts of the baseplate. Plays a role in tail assembly. From Escherichia phage P2 (Bacteriophage P2).
  11345..11933   -  rep_origin     ori: high-copy-number ColE1/pMB1/pBR322/pUC origin of replication
  12888..52      +  terminator     rrnB T1 terminator (across the origin): Escherichia coli rrnB; transcription terminator T1 from the E. coli rrnB gene
>Addgene plasmid #140857 | pLz75_CB_operon_CsoS2_N3-N4 | depositor full sequence | sequence record 273769 | pLz75_CB_operon_CsoS2_N3-N4 sequence 12922 bps
CTTTCGTTTTATCTGTTGTTTGTCGGTGAACGCTCTCCTGAGTAGGACAAATCCGCCGGGAGCGGATTTG
AACGTTGCGAAGCAACGGCCCGGAGGGTGGCGGGCAGGACGCCCGCCATAAACTGCCAGGCATCAAATTA
AGCAGAAGGCCATCCTGACGGATGGCCTTTTTGCGTTTCTACTCTAGTTTCGAATTGTGAGCGCTCACAA
TTTCGAAACCCCAGGCTTGACACTTTATGCTTCCGGCTCGTATAATGTGTGGAATTGTGAGCGGATAACA
ATTTCAGCTAGGTGCGCGAATCCCCCATCCTTTCAGGAGGAACTCATGGCAGTTAAAAAGTATAGTGCTG
GTGTAAAAGAATACCGGCAGACCTATTGGATGCCGGAATACACACCGTTGGATTCCGACATCCTTGCATG
CTTCAAAATCACCCCACAACCGGGTGTTGATCGCGAAGAAGCCGCAGCCGCGGTTGCAGCAGAATCTTCA
ACCGGCACATGGACCACCGTGTGGACCGATTTGCTGACCGACATGGACTACTACAAAGGCCGTGCCTATC
GCATTGAAGACGTACCCGGTGACGATGCGGCATTCTATGCCTTTATCGCCTACCCAATCGACCTGTTCGA
AGAAGGGTCAGTTGTTAACGTGTTTACCTCACTGGTTGGTAACGTGTTCGGCTTCAAAGCGGTACGCGGC
CTGCGTCTGGAAGATGTTCGCTTCCCACTCGCCTACGTTAAAACCTGTGGCGGCCCACCGCACGGTATTC
AAGTCGAACGCGACAAGATGAACAAATATGGTCGCCCACTGTTGGGTTGCACCATCAAGCCAAAACTTGG
TTTGTCTGCGAAAAACTACGGCCGTGCCGTATACGAGTGCCTCCGTGGCGGCCTCGACTTCACTAAAGAT
GATGAAAACATCAATTCTCAGCCGTTCATGCGCTGGCGCGATCGCTTCTTGTTCGTACAAGACGCGACCG
AAACTGCTGAAGCCCAAACCGGCGAACGCAAAGGCCATTACCTCAACGTAACGGCGCCAACTCCTGAAGA
AATGTACAAGCGCGCAGAATTCGCCAAAGAAATTGGCGCGCCAATCATTATGCACGACTACATCACCGGT
GGCTTCACGGCCAACACTGGCTTGGCCAAGTGGTGTCAAGACAACGGCGTACTGCTGCACATCCACCGTG
CGATGCATGCGGTTATCGACCGTAACCCGAACCACGGTATTCACTTCCGTGTTCTGACCAAGATTCTGCG
TTTGTCGGGTGGCGATCACCTGCACACCGGTACCGTTGTCGGCAAACTGGAAGGCGACCGTGCCTCTACT
CTGGGCTGGATTGATTTGCTCCGCGAATCGTTTATCCCTGAAGATCGCTCGCGCGGTATCTTCTTCGATC
AAGACTGGGGTTCAATGCCAGGCGTATTCGCTGTGGCCTCTGGTGGTATTCACGTATGGCACATGCCTGC
GCTGGTTAACATCTTTGGTGACGACTCTGTCCTCCAATTCGGTGGCGGTACGCTGGGTCATCCATGGGGC
AACGCTGCCGGTGCTGCTGCCAACCGTGTTGCTCTGGAAGCCTGCGTAGAAGCGCGTAACCAAGGCCGCG
ATATCGAAAAAGAAGGCAAAGAAATTCTGACTGCTGCTGCACAGCACAGCCCAGAACTGAAGATTGCCAT
GGAAACTTGGAAAGAGATCAAATTCGAATTTGACACTGTCGACAAACTCGACACTCAAAATCGTTGATCC
CTCGTACCACACAACATACTAAGGTGAGTAACCATGGCTGAAATGCAGGATTACAAGCAAAGCCTCAAAT
ATGAGACTTTCTCTTATCTTCCACCCATGAACGCGGAACGCATCCGCGCTCAAATCAAGTACGCAATTGC
TCAAGGCTGGAGCCCCGGCATTGAGCACGTAGAAGTGAAAAACTCCATGAACCAATATTGGTACATGTGG
AAACTTCCCTTCTTCGGCGAACAAAATGTCGACAACGTGTTGGCTGAAATTGAAGCGTGTCGTAGTGCGT
ATCCAACACACCAGGTCAAACTGGTGGCTTATGACAACTATGCGCAAAGCTTAGGTCTGGCCTTCGTGGT
CTACCGCGGCAACTAAGTCAAGTCTGTCATTGCGCTGTGCGTTTCTCTACGCACAGCACTTATTCAAGAT
GGGGTCAAACATGAAAGCGGTTAAAACCAACGGCAAGCCGTCGGGTCGCGTTCGACCACAGCAATCAGTG
GTTCACAACGACGCAATGATCGAAAATGCCGGTGATACTAACCAATCATCGTCCACTTCATTAAATAATG
AACTTTCCGAAATCTGCTCCATAGCAGACGACATGCCGGAGCGTTTTGGTTCACAAGCCAAAACCGTCCG
TGATATCTGCCGTGCACGCCGTCAAGCGCTCTCTGAGCGTGGAACTCGCGCCGTGCCGCCAAAGCCGCAA
TCTCAAGGTGGTCCAGGACGCAATGGCTATCAAATTGATGGATACCTAGATACCGCACTTCATGGCCGCG
ATGCCGCCAAGCGCCACCGTGAAATGCTCTGTCAATACGGCCGCGGCACAGCACCTTCCTGCAAGCCAAC
AGGCCGTGTCAAAAATTCTGTACAGTCGGGCAACGCAGCGCCAAAAAAGGTTGAAACCGGTCACACCCTA
TCCGGCGGATCTGTTACGGGCACGCAAGTGGATCGTAAATCTCATGTGACTGGAAACGAGCCGGGCACTT
GCCGAGCAGTCACGGGCACCGAGTACGTAGGTACTGAGCAATTCACCTCTTTTTGCAATACCAGCCCCAA
GCCAAATGCGACGAAGGTCAATGTGACCACAACGGCTCGTGGTCGCCCTGTTAGCGGTACGGAAGTTTCA
CGGACCGAGAAGGTAACTGGCAACGAATCCGGTGTCTGCCGTAACGTTACCGGCACCGAATACATGAGTA
ATGAAGCTCACTTTTCTCTATGTGGAACAGCCGCAAAGCCTTCACAAGCGGATAAAGTCATGTTCGGCGC
CACAGCACGAACGCATCAAGTGGTCAGTGGCAGTGATGAATTCAGGCCCTCTTCTGTTACGGGTAACGAA
TCGGGTGCAAAACGCACAATTACCGGCTCGCAGTACGCAGACGAAGGTCTTGCGCGACTCACGATCAACG
GAGCACCTGCAAAAGTAGCCAGAACCCACACCTTTGCGGGCTCTGACGTTACCGGCACGGAAATCGGTCG
CTCTACTCGCGTAACTGGTGATGAAAGCGGTTCGTGTCGTTCAATCTCAGGCACCGAGTATCTCAGTAAC
GAGCAATTCCAATCCTTTTGTGACACAAAACCTCAACGCAGCCCGTTCAAGGTTGGCCAAGATCGCACGA
ACAAGGGTCAGTCTGTGACTGGTAACTTGGTTGATCGTTCCGAACTGGTTACAGGTAACGAACCAGGTTC
ATGCTCTCGGGTTACAGGCTCTCAGTATGGCCAAAGCAAAATCTGCGGTGGTGGCGTGGGAAAAGTGCGC
TCAATGCGCACCCTTCGCGGCACCTCAGTATCTGGCCAACAGCTAGATCATGCCCCAAAGATGTCCGGTG
ACGAGCGCGGCGGGTGCATGCCCGTCACCGGTAATGAGTACTACGGTCGTGAACATTTCGAACCGTTTTG
TACGAGCACCCCAGAGCCCGAAGCTCAATCAACTGAACAATCATTGACCTGTGAAGGACAAATTATTAGC
GGCACTTCAGTTGACGCCAGTGATTTGGTCACAGGAAATGAAATCGGTGAACAGCAACTCATCAGCGGTG
ACGCCTATGTTGGCGCGCAGCAGACAGGTTGCCTTCCCACTAGTCCACGCTTCAACCAAACTGGCAATGT
TCAGTCAATGGGTTTTAAGAACACCAATCAGCCAGAACAAAACTTTGCACCAGGTGAAGTAATGCCTACT
GACTTTAGTATTCAAACCCCAGCTCGCTCGGCTCAGAATCGCATTACAGGTAACGACATTGCGCCCTCAG
GTCGCATTACAGGCCCTGGTATGCTGGCAACCGGCTTGATTACAGGAACCCCCGAATTCAGGCACGCTGC
GCGCGAGTTGGTTGGTTCTCCACAACCCATGGCAATGGCCATGGCCAACCGTAATAAGGCTGCTCAAGCA
CCTGTTGTGCAGCCAGAAGTGGTTGCAACTCAGGAAAAGCCTGAGTTGGTATGTGCACCAAGAAGCGATC
AAATGGATCGTGTGAGTGGCGAAGGCAAAGAACGTTGCCACATCACTGGCGATGACTGGTCAGTTAACAA
GCACATCACCGGTACAGCCGGTCAATGGGCGAGTGGTCGCAACCCTTCCATGCGCGGTAATGCGCGTGTG
GTCGAAACCAGCGCGTTTGCCAATCGCAATGTGCCAAAACCTGAAAAGCCGGGCTCCAAGATCACGGGCA
GTAGTGGTAATGACACCCAAGGTAGTCTGATCACTTACTCCGGCGGCGCGCGCGGTTGAGCGTTAAGTAA
AGTGTAACGATCATGAACACCCGTAACACACGAAGCAAGCAACGCGCACCGTTTGGTGTTAGCTCATCAG
TCAAACCTCGGCTTGACTTGATTGAGCAAGCACCAAACCCTGCCTATGACCGCCATCCTGCTTGCATAAC
GTTGCCTGAGCGTACCTGCCGGCACCCGTTAACTGACCTTGAAGCCAACGAACAACTGGGTCGTTGCGAG
GATAGCGTCAAGAACCGTTTTGATCGCGTTATCCCTTTCTTGCAAGTTGTTGCTGGCATTCCTCTTGGTC
TGGATTATGTTACCCGTGTTCAAGAATTAGCCCAGTCGTCGCTTGGACATACGCTGCCCGAAGAATTACT
CAAAGATAATTGGATCAGTGGGCACAATTTAAAAGGCATTTTTGGCTACGCGACTGCTAAAGCACTAACA
GCAGCCACGGAACAATTCAGTCGTAAAATAATGTCTGAGAAGGACGATTCCGCATCGGCCATTGGCTTCT
TCCTGGATTGCGGGTTCCACGCAGTGGACATAAGCCCTTGTGCCGATGGTCGTCTCAAAGGGTTACTGCC
TTACATATTGCGTTTGCCCCTTACGGCATTCACCTATCGTAAAGCCTACGCAGGCTCGATGTTCGATATT
GAAGATGATCTGGCACAGTGGGAGAAAAATGAACTCCGCCGTTATCGTGAAGGTGTTCCAAATACAGCGG
ATCAGCCAACACGATACCTGAAAATTGCTGTGTATCATTTCAGCACCTCTGACCCGACACACTCTGGCTG
CGCGGCACACGGCAGTAATGATCGTGCAGCACTGGAAGCGGCTTTAACCCAGCTGATGAAATTCAGAGAA
GCGGTTGAAAATGCCCATTGCTGCGGCGCAAGTATCGATATTTTACTGATTGGCGTTGATACGGATACGG
ATGCCATTCGCGTTCATATTCCGGATAGCAAAGGTTTTTTGAATCCGTATCGTTATGTTGACAACACAGT
AACTTATGCGCAAACACTACATCTGGCGCCGGATGAGGCTCGTGTGATTATTCACGAAGCAATTCTCAAC
GCAAACCGCAGCGATGGTTGGGCTAAAGGAAATGGAGTAGCCAGCGAGGGGATGCGTCGTTTTATTGGTC
AGCTTTTGATCAACAACCTCTCGCAAATCGATTACGTAGTAAATCGTCATGGTGGTCGCTATCCACCCAA
TGATATTGGTCATGCTGAGCGATATATCAGTGTTGGTGATGGTTTTGATGAAGTTCAAATCCGGAATTTA
GCCTACTACGCGCATTTGGATACGGTTGAAGAAAATGCGATTGATGTGGATGTGGGAATCAAAATTTTCA
CCAAACTTAATTTGAGTCGAGGTTTACCGATTCCGATTGCCATCCACTATCGCTATGACCCCAATGTTCC
AGGCTCCAGAGAAAGAACCGTGGTCAAAGCAAGACGGATATACAACGCCATTAAAGAGCGGTTCTCATCC
TTGGATGAGCAGAATCTATTGCAGTTTCGTTTGAGCGTTCAGGCGCAGGATATCGGAAGCCCGATTGAAG
AGGTTGCATCCGCATGAAAATCATGCAAGTTGAGAAAACGTTGGTTTCAACAAACCGTATTGCTGATATG
GGTCACAAACCACTATTAGTGGTATGGGAGAAACCGGGCGCGCCCAGGCAGGTCGCCGTGGATGCGATTG
GCTGCATACCGGGCGATTGGGTTTTGTGCGTTGGGTCATCGGCAGCACGAGAGGCTGCAGGAAGCAAGTC
TTATCCCTCTGATTTGACGATTATCGGGATTATTGATCAGTGGAATGGTGAGTAATGGAAGTAATGCGCG
TTCGTTCCGACCTAATCGCAACACGCAGGATTCCCGGTCTTAAAAATATCTCTTTGCGTGTCATGGAGGA
TGCTACGGGTAAGGTCAGTGTCGCTTGCGATCCCATTGGCGTTCCCGAGGGATGTTGGGTCTTTACGATT
AGCGGCTCTGCCGCTCGGTTTGGCGTGGGTGATTTTGAGATTCTCACGGATTTGACGATTGGTGGCATCA
TCGATCACTGGGTAACTTGACCATCGCTAGATGAGTTGATTTTGAATGAGTCTTTATTGAGGAGAGAAGA
AATGGCAGCAGTAACAGGTATTGCACTGGGTATGATTGAAACACGTGGTCTGGTTCCAGCGATTGAAGCT
GCCGATGCCATGACCAAGGCCGCCGAAGTACGTTTGGTTGGCCGTCAATTTGTTGGTGGTGGTTACGTGA
CCGTTTTGGTCCGTGGTGAAACCGGTGCCGTCAACGCAGCAGTTCGTGCGGGCGCTGATGCCTGCGAACG
AGTCGGCGATGGTCTGGTCGCGGCGCATATCATTGCCCGTGTCCATTCCGAAGTCGAAAACATCCTGCCG
AAAGCCCCTGAAGCTTAAGGATTGGGAAAGACGAACCGGCGCAGGCTTGTTCCGGTTCTTTGCATAAAGT
GACAGCTTAGGAGTTTATTTAAATGGCTGATGTAACTGGTATTGCTCTGGGTATGATCGAAACACGTGGC
TTAGTTCCTGCGATTGAAGCAGCGGACGCCATGACTAAAGCGGCTGAAGTGCGTTTGGTCGGTCGTCAAT
TTGTTGGTGGCGGTTACGTCACCGTATTGGTTCGGGGCGAAACAGGCGCTGTTAACGCCGCTGTTCGTGC
TGGCGCCGATGCTTGCGAACGTGTTGGTGATGGCTTGGTTGCTGCGCACATCATTGCGCGTGTCCACTCA
GAAGTAGAAAACATTCTGCCTAAGGCGCCACAAGCCTAAGTCAGATATTCCTAAGACGGCTCACTTCGGC
GACACCCGTCGCCGAAACCGTCTAACCAAATTTCTGGGCTCGTTCTGAACGTGCTCAACACTAGTTTTAG
AGGATCTGTTATGGCAACGACTCACGGTATTGCCCTGGGCATGATTGAAACACGAGGATTGGTTCCTGCC
ATTGAAGCCGCAGATGCCATGACCAAAGCGGCGGAAGTCCGTCTGGTCGGACGATCATTTGTTGGCGGCG
GTTACGTGACCGTAATGGTTCGTGGTGAGACAGGTGCAGTAAATGCTGCCGTTCGTGCGGGTGCTGACGC
CTGTGAACGTGTTGGCGATGGCCTGGTTGCTGCGCACATCATTGCGCGCGTTCATTCTGAAGTTGAGATC
ATCCTACCCGAGACGCCCGAAGACTCAGATTCCGCGTGGTGTATCGCAAATCTGAATAGCTAATGTCTAG
TAGGGAAGATGCGCATGAACAACATTGATTTGCGCGTCTATTCGTTTATCGATTCGCTTCAACCGCAGCT
TGCATCCTATCTTGCGACATCATCGCAAGGCTTTCTTCCCGTTCCGGGTGATGCCTGCTTGTGGATTGAA
GTCGCGCCGGGCATGGCCGTCCATCGCCTCAGTGATATTGCGCTAAAGGCCACGAACGTTCGTCTCGGCG
AACAGGTAGTCGAGCGTGCTTTTGGCTCGATGGAAATTCATTACCGAAACCAAAGCGACGTTCTCGCATC
CGGTGAGGCCGTTTTAAGAGAAATCAATCACGCGCAAGAAGATCGTCTGCCTTGTCGCATCGCATGGAAA
GAGATCATTCGAGCGATTACCCCCGATCATGCCACCTTGATCAATCGCCAGTTGCGTAAAGGCTCTATGC
TGTTGCCGGGCAAAAGCATGTTCATCCTTGAAACAGAACCGGCAGGTTATATTGTTCAGGCTGCCAACGA
GGCCGAGAAAGCAGCTCATGTGACTCTGATCGATGTACGTGCTTTTGGTAACTTTGGTCGCCTGACCATG
ATGGGCAGCGAAGCGGAAACCGAAGAAGCCATGCGGGCGGCTGAGGCCACAATCGCAAGCATCAACGCGC
GTGCGCGTCGCGCTGAAGGGTTCTAAGCGGCCGCGTAGGATCCGATCGGCACGTAAGAGGTTCCAACTTT
CACCATAATGAAATAAGATCACTACCGGGCGTATTTTTTGAGTTATCGAGATTTTCAGGAGCTAAGGAAG
CTAAAATGGAGAAAAAAATCACTGGATATACCACCGTTGATATATCCCAATGGCATCGTAAAGAACATTT
TGAGGCATTTCAGTCAGTTGCTCAATGTACCTATAACCAGACCGTTCAGCTGGATATTACGGCCTTTTTA
AAGACCGTAAAGAAAAATAAGCACAAGTTTTATCCGGCCTTTATTCACATTCTTGCCCGCCTGATGAATG
CTCATCCGGAGTTCCGTATGGCAATGAAAGACGGTGAGCTGGTGATATGGGATAGTGTTCACCCTTGTTA
CACCGTTTTCCATGAGCAAACTGAAACGTTTTCATCGCTCTGGAGTGAATACCACGACGATTTCCGGCAG
TTTCTACACATATATTCGCAAGATGTGGCGTGTTACGGTGAAAACCTGGCCTATTTCCCTAAAGGGTTTA
TTGAGAATATGTTTTTCGTCTCAGCCAATCCCTGGGTGAGTTTCACCAGTTTTGATTTAAACGTGGCCAA
TATGGACAACTTCTTCGCCCCCGTTTTCACTATGGGCAAATATTATACGCAAGGCGACAAGGTGCTGATG
CCGCTGGCGATTCAGGTTCATCATGCCGTCTGTGATGGCTTCCATGTCGGCAGAATGCTTAATGAATTAC
AACAGTACTGCGATGAGTGGCAGGGCGGGGCGTAATTTTTTTAAGGCAGTTATTGGTGCCCTTGAATTCC
TACTAGTCGAAGCGGCATGCATTTACGTTGACACCATCGAATGGTGCAAAACCTTTCGCGGTATGGCATG
ATAGCGCCCGGAAGAGAGTCAATTCAGGGTGGTGAATGTGAAACCAGTAACGTTATACGATGTCGCAGAG
TATGCCGGTGTCTCTTATCAGACCGTTTCCCGCGTGGTGAACCAGGCCAGCCACGTTTCTGCGAAAACGC
GGGAAAAAGTGGAAGCGGCGATGGCGGAGCTGAATTACATTCCCAACCGCGTGGCACAACAACTGGCGGG
CAAACAGTCGTTGCTGATTGGCGTTGCCACCTCCAGTCTGGCCCTGCACGCGCCGTCGCAAATTGTCGCG
GCGATTAAATCTCGCGCCGATCAACTGGGTGCCAGCGTGGTGGTGTCGATGGTAGAACGAAGCGGCGTCG
AAGCCTGTAAAGCGGCGGTGCACAATCTTCTCGCGCAACGCGTCAGTGGGCTGATCATTAACTATCCGCT
GGATGACCAGGATGCCATTGCTGTGGAAGCTGCCTGCACTAATGTTCCGGCGTTATTTCTTGATGTCTCT
GACCAGACACCCATCAACAGTATTATTTTCTCCCATGAAGACGGTACGCGACTGGGCGTGGAGCATCTGG
TCGCATTGGGTCACCAGCAAATCGCGCTGTTAGCGGGCCCATTAAGTTCTGTCTCGGCGCGTCTGCGTCT
GGCTGGCTGGCATAAATATCTCACTCGCAATCAAATTCAGCCGATAGCGGAACGGGAAGGCGACTGGAGT
GCCATGTCCGGTTTTCAACAAACCATGCAAATGCTGAATGAGGGCATCGTTCCCACTGCGATGCTGGTTG
CCAACGATCAGATGGCGCTGGGCGCAATGCGCGCCATTACCGAGTCCGGGCTGCGCGTTGGTGCGGATAT
CTCGGTAGTGGGATACGACGATACCGAAGACAGCTCATGTTATATCCCGCCGTTAACCACCATCAAACAG
GATTTTCGCCTGCTGGGGCAAACCAGCGTGGACCGCTTGCTGCAACTCTCTCAGGGCCAGGCGGTGAAGG
GCAATCAGCTGTTGCCCGTCTCACTGGTGAAAAGAAAAACCACCCTGGCGCCCAATACGCAAACCGCCTC
TCCCCGCGCGTTGGCCGATTCATTAATGCAGCTGGCACGACAGGTTTCCCGACTGGAAAGCGGGCAGTGA
TCCCACAGCCGCCAGTTCCGCTGGCGGCATTTTAACTTTCTTTAATGAATCTAGTGACAAGCCGGGGCAG
ACGTGAGCCGTAGTCCCGTCGCCAGACGCGGGTGCCCACGGGCGTCGTCAGGATGTCCGTAATTGACTGC
CGGAGGTGGTCAATGCCCTTCAGCTCCTTGCCACTGTCACGGCTCATGCCTCGGGTCATTAGTCGCCCGC
TCCGGTATCTTCACTGGCTTCGATGATTGCCGCCCCGCAGCTGCAGAGGTCACCGATCCGAGCAGTCGGC
CTCTGGTTGGTAAAGACCGTGCGACTGCCGGTGATGATCGTGTTCAAGCCATGCAGGGGGCAGGCGTGAA
GGTCATCCTTTCGGGCCACGGGGCGGCTGTTGACGAAGGTGTCGTCGCTCCCGGTGATGATGATCCCGCC
GTGATCGGTCACGTCGTTTAGTCGAGCGATGCCTGGCGTCGTAGTCACGGGTTTAGGTCAATACGACTTG
CGGTCACTGTAACGTTGCCCTCGGCGGTCACGTTAACGTCGCCTTGGGCTTCGACTTGCGCCTCCTGCAC
AAGGATCACAATCCGTCCTTGGGCTGCGGTGAGGTCGATCTTGTACTCATGCGCTTCGCGGTCGTACTGG
ATGATTGAGTCATCCTCGAACTGCGTCTTTTGGATCGTTTCTTTGTCCTCGATCTGGGGGTAGTCAGTCG
AGAACGCGCCGGGCATCGCGAAGCCCTGACTGATCTCGCCGGAGGGGGCCATCACGACGACGGCCTCACC
GACCTCGGGCGCCCACCAGAACCGATCCTTGCCCGCTCGCTGCGTGAGCCACGGAATCCAGTCAGTGAGG
AGCAGCGCCTCGCCGCTCTCCTCGTCTTCCTCGATCGCGACACGGATCAGCCCCTTGGGATAGTCAGCCT
CGGCTACCCTGCCTACGCGGAGCAAGTTGCCGTGACGCCGACTGTCTCGAGTATCTAGTCGCGTTGCTGG
CGTTTTTCCATAGGCTCCGCCCCCCTGACGAGCATCACAAAAATCGACGCTCAAGTCAGAGGTGGCGAAA
CCCGACAGGACTATAAAGATACCAGGCGTTTCCCCCTGGAAGCTCCCTCGTGCGCTCTCCTGTTCCGACC
CTGCCGCTTACCGGATACCTGTCCGCCTTTCTCCCTTCGGGAAGCGTGGCGCTTTCTCATAGCTCACGCT
GTAGGTATCTCAGTTCGGTGTAGGTCGTTCGCTCCAAGCTGGGCTGTGTGCACGAACCCCCCGTTCAGCC
CGACCGCTGCGCCTTATCCGGTAACTATCGTCTTGAGTCCAACCCGGTAAGACACGACTTATCGCCACTG
GCAGCAGCCACTGGTAACAGGATTAGCAGAGCGAGGTATGTAGGCGGTGCTACAGAGTTCTTGAAGTGGT
GGCCTAACTACGGCTACACTAGAAGAACAGTATTTGGTATCTGCGCTCTGCTGAAGCCAGTTACCTTCGG
AAAAAGAGTTGGTAGCTCTTGATCCGGCAAACAAACCACCGCTGGTAGCGGTGGTTTTTTTGTTTGCAAG
CAGCAGATTACGCGCAGAAAAAAAGGATCTCAAGAAGATCCTTTGATCTTTTCTACGGGGTCTGACGCTC
AGTCTAGTTCAGCCAGCTCGTCGTGATGTCGAAACCCAAGCCACCCTCAGAGGTGAAGGCCGCTTCGAGC
ACATCGGGAAGCGTGTCGACGACGGTGCTCGGTGCCTCGGGTAAGAGCCAGATAGATGCGGTGACGTTCA
CCGTCGCGATCGTGGCGGGAACCACGGTCACTGCGTCCGTTACAACTCGCACGTCGTCGGCCAGCACGAC
TGACTCGACGGCTTCGATTAGCCCGGGAGAGGCAAGGCCATCAGGCTCGGTAGACAGAATGCTGATTAAC
ACCTCGCCGGGAGCAGGGCTGCTCACAGCCGCGTCCTTCACCCGTGGGTCAGCCGTCAGCGCTTGATAGC
GGTACCAGGCCGCACCGCCTGCGGTCGAGCTGCCCTTGATCCGCTCGATGGTGCGATCGCGAAGCTCGCC
ATCCGGCTCATTCGGCTGCCGCACCACGCCGTAGAACGCGGCAAGGTTGTCGAGGTCGGGGCCGTTTGAG
TAGCGAAGCAGTGTCGCAAGAAGTGCGTCGTTGATCCGCTGACGCAGGATCAGCTCGCGGGCTGCGCAGA
CCTCCAGCAGCTTGATGACCGGGTCGGATTCGAGGATGGCGGTGTAGCTGGCGTCACGCGATCGCAGGTC
GTCGATCAAGTCCTGCAGGATCAGTTCAAAGTCCAGCGCTTCGATGATGGTGGGCGCGGGAATCGTAGCA
AAGTCAAGAACGGTCATGAGACGACTAAGCCCTCCAGCGTGATACGCCTGCCCTCGGGGATGTAGTAGCC
GATCAGGTTCAGCTCGACTTGACCAGCTGCGCTGGCTGAGACGATGCGAACCTTCTCCAGCTTCAGCCGT
GGCTCCCAGCGATCGAGCGCTTCAGCTGTGGCCGCCACCAGGTCAACGATGAGGGACTGGTTGATCGGTC
TAGTCATCAAATAAAACGAAAGGCTCAGTCGAAAGACTGGGC
