Features (pLannotate 1.2.2; 20 found; start..end, strand, type, name):
    155..198     -  terminator     rrnB T1 terminator: Escherichia coli rrnB; transcription terminator T1 from the E. coli rrnB gene
    330..357     +  terminator     rrnB T2 terminator: transcription terminator T2 from the E. coli rrnB gene
    379..398     +  protein_bind   lac operator (symmetric): The lac repressor binds to the lac operator to inhibit transcription in E. coli. This inhibition can be relieved by adding lactose or isopropyl-β-D-thiogalactopyranoside (IPTG). The symmetric lac operator was optimized for tight binding of lac repressor. lac repressor encoded by lacI
    416..443     +  promoter       lac UV5 promoter (fragment): E. coli lac promoter with an "up" mutation
    447..469     +  protein_bind   lac operator (fragment): The lac repressor binds to the lac operator to inhibit transcription in E. coli. This inhibition can be relieved by adding lactose or isopropyl-β-D-thiogalactopyranoside (IPTG). lac repressor encoded by lacI
    512..1930    +  CDS            cbbL: RBL1_HALNC - Experimental evidence at protein level: Swiss-Prot protein existence level 1. Alpha-carboxysomes are able to assemble in the absence of RuBisCO, unlike beta-carboxysomes. The RuBisCO large subunit is required for enzyme integration into carboxysomes; replacing it with the carboxysomally targeted gene (Tcr_0838, AC Q31HD9) of H.crungenus places RuBisCO in the carboxysome, while the non-carboxysomal large subunit of H.crungenus (Tcr_0427, AC Q31IK0) is not incorporated in the carboxysome. From Halothiobacillus neapolitanus (strain ATCC 23641 / c2) (Thiobacillus neapolitanus).
   1970..2299    +  CDS            cbbS: RBS_HALNC - Also known as rbcS. Experimental evidence at protein level: Swiss-Prot protein existence level 1. RuBisCO catalyzes two reactions: the carboxylation of D- ribulose 1,5-bisphosphate, the primary event in carbon dioxide fixation, as well as the oxidative fragmentation of the pentose substrate. Both reactions occur simultaneously and in competition at the same active site (Ref.3, PubMed:18258595, PubMed:18974784). There are estimated to be 270 RuBisCO heterohexadecamers per carboxysome (Ref.6). From Halothiobacillus neapolitanus (strain ATCC 23641 / c2) (Thiobacillus neapolitanus).
   2370..4652    +  CDS            csoS2 (fragment): CSOS2_HALNC - Experimental evidence at protein level: Swiss-Prot protein existence level 1. Unlike beta-carboxysomes, alpha-carboxysomes (Cb) can form without cargo protein. CsoS2 is essential for Cb formation and is also capable of targeting foreign proteins to the Cb. The Cb shell assembles with the aid of CsoS2; CsoS1A, CsoS1B and CsoS1C form the majority of the shell while CsoS4A and CsoS4B form vertices. CsoS1D forms pseudohexamers that probably control metabolite flux into and out of the shell. From Halothiobacillus neapolitanus (strain ATCC 23641 / c2) (Thiobacillus neapolitanus).
   4679..6220    +  CDS            csoS3: CSOCA_HALNC - Also known as ORF1 From Halothiobacillus neapolitanus (strain ATCC 23641 / c2) (Thiobacillus neapolitanus).
   6220..6468    +  CDS            csoS4A: CSS4A_HALNC - Also known as orfA From Halothiobacillus neapolitanus (strain ATCC 23641 / c2) (Thiobacillus neapolitanus).
   6471..6713    +  CDS            csoS4B: CSS4B_HALNC - Also known as orfB From Halothiobacillus neapolitanus (strain ATCC 23641 / c2) (Thiobacillus neapolitanus).
   6768..7061    +  CDS            csoS1C: CSOSC_HALNC - Also known as Orf1 From Halothiobacillus neapolitanus (strain ATCC 23641 / c2) (Thiobacillus neapolitanus).
   7139..7432    +  CDS            csoS1A: CSOSA_HALNC - Also known as csoS1 From Halothiobacillus neapolitanus (strain ATCC 23641 / c2) (Thiobacillus neapolitanus).
   7547..7876    +  CDS            csoS1B: CSOSB_HALNC - Also known as Orf3 From Halothiobacillus neapolitanus (strain ATCC 23641 / c2) (Thiobacillus neapolitanus).
   7901..8539    +  CDS            csoS1D: CSOSD_HALNC - Experimental evidence at protein level: Swiss-Prot protein existence level 1. Unlike beta-carboxysomes, alpha-carboxysomes (Cb) can form without cargo protein. CsoS2 is essential for Cb formation and is also capable of targeting foreign proteins to the Cb. The Cb shell assembles with the aid of CsoS2; CsoS1A, CsoS1B and CsoS1C form the majority of the shell while CsoS4A and CsoS4B form vertices. CsoS1D forms pseudohexamers that probably control metabolite flux into and out of the shell. From Halothiobacillus neapolitanus (strain ATCC 23641 / c2) (Thiobacillus neapolitanus).
   8551..8639    +  promoter       cat promoter (fragment): promoter of the E. coli cat gene encoding chloramphenicol acetyltransferase
   8640..9296    +  CDS            cat: CAT_ECOLX - Experimental evidence at protein level: Swiss-Prot protein existence level 1. This enzyme is an effector of chloramphenicol resistance in bacteria. From Escherichia coli. This protein is used as a marker in many commonly used cloning vectors, such as pACYC184.
   9364..9441    +  promoter       lacIq promoter: lacI (mutant); In the lacIq allele, a single base change in the promoter boosts expression of the lacI gene about 10-fold.
   9442..10524   +  CDS            lacI: lac repressor; lacI; The lac repressor binds to the lac operator to inhibit transcription in E. coli. This inhibition can be relieved by adding lactose or isopropyl-β-D-thiogalactopyranoside (IPTG).
  11506..12094   -  rep_origin     ori: high-copy-number ColE1/pMB1/pBR322/pUC origin of replication
>Addgene plasmid #140857 | pLz75_CB_operon_CsoS2_N3-N4 | addgene full sequence | sequence record 300515 | Addgene NGS Result
TAGCCGATCAGGTTCAGCTCGACTTGACCAGCTGCGCTGGCTGAGACGATGCGAACCTTCTCCAGCTTCA
GCCGTGGCTCCCAGCGATCGAGCGCTTCAGCTGTGGCCGCCACCAGGTCAACGATGAGGGACTGGTTGAT
CGGCTAGTCATCAAATAAAACGAAAGGCTCAGTCGGAAGACTGGGCCTTTCGTTTTATCTGTTGTTTGTC
GGTGAACGCTCTCCTGAGTAGGACAAATCCGCCGGGAGCGGATTTGAACGTTGCGAAGCAACGGCCCGGA
GGGTGGCGGGCAGGACGCCCGCCATAAACTGCCAGGCATCAAATTAAGCAGAAGGCCATCCTGACGGATG
GCCTTTTTGCGTTTCTACTCTAGTTTCGAATTGTGAGCGCTCACAATTTCGAAACCCCAGGCTTGACACT
TTATGCTTCCGGCTCGTATAATGTGTGGAATTGTGAGCGGATAACAATTTCAGCTAGGTGCGCGAATCCC
CCATCCTTTCAGGAGGAACTCATGGCAGTTAAAAAGTATAGTGCTGGTGTAAAAGAATACCGGCAGACCT
ATTGGATGCCGGAATACACACCGTTGGATTCCGACATCCTTGCATGCTTCAAAATCACCCCACAACCGGG
TGTTGATCGCGAAGAAGCCGCAGCCGCGGTTGCAGCAGAATCTTCAACCGGCACATGGACCACCGTGTGG
ACCGATTTGCTGACCGACATGGACTACTACAAAGGCCGTGCCTATCGCATTGAAGACGTACCCGGTGACG
ATGCGGCATTCTATGCCTTTATCGCCTACCCAATCGACCTGTTCGAAGAAGGGTCAGTTGTTAACGTGTT
TACCTCACTGGTTGGTAACGTGTTCGGCTTCAAAGCGGTACGCGGCCTGCGTCTGGAAGATGTTCGCTTC
CCACTCGCCTACGTTAAAACCTGTGGCGGCCCACCGCACGGTATTCAAGTCGAACGCGACAAGATGAACA
AATATGGTCGCCCACTGTTGGGTTGCACCATCAAGCCAAAACTTGGTTTGTCTGCGAAAAACTACGGCCG
TGCCGTATACGAGTGCCTCCGTGGCGGCCTCGACTTCACTAAAGATGATGAAAACATCAATTCTCAGCCG
TTCATGCGCTGGCGCGATCGCTTCTTGTTCGTACAAGACGCGACCGAAACTGCTGAAGCCCAAACCGGCG
AACGCAAAGGCCATTACCTCAACGTAACGGCGCCAACTCCTGAAGAAATGTACAAGCGCGCAGAATTCGC
CAAAGAAATTGGCGCGCCAATCATTATGCACGACTACATCACCGGTGGCTTCACGGCCAACACTGGCTTG
GCCAAGTGGTGTCAAGACAACGGCGTACTGCTGCACATCCACCGTGCGATGCATGCGGTTATCGACCGTA
ACCCGAACCACGGTATTCACTTCCGTGTTCTGACCAAGATTCTGCGTTTGTCGGGTGGCGATCACCTGCA
CACCGGTACCGTTGTCGGCAAACTGGAAGGCGACCGTGCCTCTACTCTGGGCTGGATTGATTTGCTCCGC
GAATCGTTTATCCCTGAAGATCGCTCGCGCGGTATCTTCTTCGATCAAGACTGGGGTTCAATGCCAGGCG
TATTCGCTGTGGCCTCTGGTGGTATTCACGTATGGCACATGCCTGCGCTGGTTAACATCTTTGGTGACGA
CTCTGTCCTCCAATTCGGTGGCGGTACGCTGGGTCATCCATGGGGCAACGCTGCCGGTGCTGCTGCCAAC
CGTGTTGCTCTGGAAGCCTGCGTAGAAGCGCGTAACCAAGGCCGCGATATCGAAAAAGAAGGCAAAGAAA
TTCTGACTGCTGCTGCACAGCACAGCCCAGAACTGAAGATTGCCATGGAAACTTGGAAAGAGATCAAATT
CGAATTTGACACTGTCGACAAACTCGACACTCAAAATCGTTGATCCCTCGTACCACACAACATACTAAGG
TGAGTAACCATGGCTGAAATGCAGGATTACAAGCAAAGCCTCAAATATGAGACTTTCTCTTATCTTCCAC
CCATGAACGCGGAACGCATCCGCGCTCAAATCAAGTACGCAATTGCTCAAGGCTGGAGCCCCGGCATTGA
GCACGTAGAAGTGAAAAACTCCATGAACCAATATTGGTACATGTGGAAACTTCCCTTCTTCGGCGAACAA
AATGTCGACAACGTGTTGGCTGAAATTGAAGCGTGTCGTAGTGCGTATCCAACACACCAGGTCAAACTGG
TGGCTTATGACAACTATGCGCAAAGCTTAGGTCTGGCCTTCGTGGTCTACCGCGGCAACTAAGTCAAGTC
TGTCATTGCGCTGTGCGTTTCTCTACGCACAGCACTTATTCAAGATGGGGTCAAACATGAAAGCGGTTAA
AACCAACGGCAAGCCGTCGGGTCGCGTTCGACCACAGCAATCAGTGGTTCACAACGACGCAATGATCGAA
AATGCCGGTGATACTAACCAATCATCGTCCACTTCATTAAATAATGAACTTTCCGAAATCTGCTCCATAG
CAGACGACATGCCGGAGCGTTTTGGTTCACAAGCCAAAACCGTCCGTGATATCTGCCGTGCACGCCGTCA
AGCGCTCTCTGAGCGTGGAACTCGCGCCGTGCCGCCAAAGCCGCAATCTCAAGGTGGTCCAGGACGCAAT
GGCTATCAAATTGATGGATACCTAGATACCGCACTTCATGGCCGCGATGCCGCCAAGCGCCACCGTGAAA
TGCTCTGTCAATACGGCCGCGGCACAGCACCTTCCTGCAAGCCAACAGGCCGTGTCAAAAATTCTGTACA
GTCGGGCAACGCAGCGCCAAAAAAGGTTGAAACCGGTCACACCCTATCCGGCGGATCTGTTACGGGCACG
CAAGTGGATCGTAAATCTCATGTGACTGGAAACGAGCCGGGCACTTGCCGAGCAGTCACGGGCACCGAGT
ACGTAGGTACTGAGCAATTCACCTCTTTTTGCAATACCAGCCCCAAGCCAAATGCGACGAAGGTCAATGT
GACCACAACGGCTCGTGGTCGCCCTGTTAGCGGTACGGAAGTTTCACGGACCGAGAAGGTAACTGGCAAC
GAATCCGGTGTCTGCCGTAACGTTACCGGCACCGAATACATGAGTAATGAAGCTCACTTTTCTCTATGTG
GAACAGCCGCAAAGCCTTCACAAGCGGATAAAGTCATGTTCGGCGCCACAGCACGAACGCATCAAGTGGT
CAGTGGCAGTGATGAATTCAGGCCCTCTTCTGTTACGGGTAACGAATCGGGTGCAAAACGCACAATTACC
GGCTCGCAGTACGCAGACGAAGGTCTTGCGCGACTCACGATCAACGGAGCACCTGCAAAAGTAGCCAGAA
CCCACACCTTTGCGGGCTCTGACGTTACCGGCACGGAAATCGGTCGCTCTACTCGCGTAACTGGTGATGA
AAGCGGTTCGTGTCGTTCAATCTCAGGCACCGAGTATCTCAGTAACGAGCAATTCCAATCCTTTTGTGAC
ACAAAACCTCAACGCAGCCCGTTCAAGGTTGGCCAAGATCGCACGAACAAGGGTCAGTCTGTGACTGGTA
ACTTGGTTGATCGTTCCGAACTGGTTACAGGTAACGAACCAGGTTCATGCTCTCGGGTTACAGGCTCTCA
GTATGGCCAAAGCAAAATCTGCGGTGGTGGCGTGGGAAAAGTGCGCTCAATGCGCACCCTTCGCGGCACC
TCAGTATCTGGCCAACAGCTAGATCATGCCCCAAAGATGTCCGGTGACGAGCGCGGCGGGTGCATGCCCG
TCACCGGTAATGAGTACTACGGTCGTGAACATTTCGAACCGTTTTGTACGAGCACCCCAGAGCCCGAAGC
TCAATCAACTGAACAATCATTGACCTGTGAAGGACAAATTATTAGCGGCACTTCAGTTGACGCCAGTGAT
TTGGTCACAGGAAATGAAATCGGTGAACAGCAACTCATCAGCGGTGACGCCTATGTTGGCGCGCAGCAGA
CAGGTTGCCTTCCCACTAGTCCACGCTTCAACCAAACTGGCAATGTTCAGTCAATGGGTTTTAAGAACAC
CAATCAGCCAGAACAAAACTTTGCACCAGGTGAAGTAATGCCTACTGACTTTAGTATTCAAACCCCAGCT
CGCTCGGCTCAGAATCGCATTACAGGTAACGACATTGCGCCCTCAGGTCGCATTACAGGCCCTGGTATGC
TGGCAACCGGCTTGATTACAGGAACCCCCGAATTCAGGCACGCTGCGCGCGAGTTGGTTGGTTCTCCACA
ACCCATGGCAATGGCCATGGCCAACCGTAATAAGGCTGCTCAAGCACCTGTTGTGCAGCCAGAAGTGGTT
GCAACTCAGGAAAAGCCTGAGTTGGTATGTGCACCAAGAAGCGATCAAATGGATCGTGTGAGTGGCGAAG
GCAAAGAACGTTGCCACATCACTGGCGATGACTGGTCAGTTAACAAGCACATCACCGGTACAGCCGGTCA
ATGGGCGAGTGGTCGCAACCCTTCCATGCGCGGTAATGCGCGTGTGGTCGAAACCAGCGCGTTTGCCAAT
CGCAATGTGCCAAAACCTGAAAAGCCGGGCTCCAAGATCACGGGCAGTAGTGGTAATGACACCCAAGGTA
GTCTGATCACTTACTCCGGCGGCGCGCGCGGTTGAGCGTTAAGTAAAGTGTAACGATCATGAACACCCGT
AACACACGAAGCAAGCAACGCGCACCGTTTGGTGTTAGCTCATCAGTCAAACCTCGGCTTGACTTGATTG
AGCAAGCACCAAACCCTGCCTATGACCGCCATCCTGCTTGCATAACGTTGCCTGAGCGTACCTGCCGGCA
CCCGTTAACTGACCTTGAAGCCAACGAACAACTGGGTCGTTGCGAGGATAGCGTCAAGAACCGTTTTGAT
CGCGTTATCCCTTTCTTGCAAGTTGTTGCTGGCATTCCTCTTGGTCTGGATTATGTTACCCGTGTTCAAG
AATTAGCCCAGTCGTCGCTTGGACATACGCTGCCCGAAGAATTACTCAAAGATAATTGGATCAGTGGGCA
CAATTTAAAAGGCATTTTTGGCTACGCGACTGCTAAAGCACTAACAGCAGCCACGGAACAATTCAGTCGT
AAAATAATGTCTGAGAAGGACGATTCCGCATCGGCCATTGGCTTCTTCCTGGATTGCGGGTTCCACGCAG
TGGACATAAGCCCTTGTGCCGATGGTCGTCTCAAAGGGTTACTGCCTTACATATTGCGTTTGCCCCTTAC
GGCATTCACCTATCGTAAAGCCTACGCAGGCTCGATGTTCGATATTGAAGATGATCTGGCACAGTGGGAG
AAAAATGAACTCCGCCGTTATCGTGAAGGTGTTCCAAATACAGCGGATCAGCCAACACGATACCTGAAAA
TTGCTGTGTATCATTTCAGCACCTCTGACCCGACACACTCTGGCTGCGCGGCACACGGCAGTAATGATCG
TGCAGCACTGGAAGCGGCTTTAACCCAGCTGATGAAATTCAGAGAAGCGGTTGAAAATGCCCATTGCTGC
GGCGCAAGTATCGATATTTTACTGATTGGCGTTGATACGGATACGGATGCCATTCGCGTTCATATTCCGG
ATAGCAAAGGTTTTTTGAATCCGTATCGTTATGTTGACAACACAGTAACTTATGCGCAAACACTACATCT
GGCGCCGGATGAGGCTCGTGTGATTATTCACGAAGCAATTCTCAACGCAAACCGCAGCGATGGTTGGGCT
AAAGGAAATGGAGTAGCCAGCGAGGGGATGCGTCGTTTTATTGGTCAGCTTTTGATCAACAACCTCTCGC
AAATCGATTACGTAGTAAATCGTCATGGTGGTCGCTATCCACCCAATGATATTGGTCATGCTGAGCGATA
TATCAGTGTTGGTGATGGTTTTGATGAAGTTCAAATCCGGAATTTAGCCTACTACGCGCATTTGGATACG
GTTGAAGAAAATGCGATTGATGTGGATGTGGGAATCAAAATTTTCACCAAACTTAATTTGAGTCGAGGTT
TACCGATTCCGATTGCCATCCACTATCGCTATGACCCCAATGTTCCAGGCTCCAGAGAAAGAACCGTGGT
CAAAGCAAGACGGATATACAACGCCATTAAAGAGCGGTTCTCATCCTTGGATGAGCAGAATCTATTGCAG
TTTCGTTTGAGCGTTCAGGCGCAGGATATCGGAAGCCCGATTGAAGAGGTTGCATCCGCATGAAAATCAT
GCAAGTTGAGAAAACGTTGGTTTCAACAAACCGTATTGCTGATATGGGTCACAAACCACTATTAGTGGTA
TGGGAGAAACCGGGCGCGCCCAGGCAGGTCGCCGTGGATGCGATTGGCTGCATACCGGGCGATTGGGTTT
TGTGCGTTGGGTCATCGGCAGCACGAGAGGCTGCAGGAAGCAAGTCTTATCCCTCTGATTTGACGATTAT
CGGGATTATTGATCAGTGGAATGGTGAGTAATGGAAGTAATGCGCGTTCGTTCCGACCTAATCGCAACAC
GCAGGATTCCCGGTCTTAAAAATATCTCTTTGCGTGTCATGGAGGATGCTACGGGTAAGGTCAGTGTCGC
TTGCGATCCCATTGGCGTTCCCGAGGGATGTTGGGTCTTTACGATTAGCGGCTCTGCCGCTCGGTTTGGC
GTGGGTGATTTTGAGATTCTCACGGATTTGACGATTGGTGGCATCATCGATCACTGGGTAACTTGACCAT
CGCTAGATGAGTTGATTTTGAATGAGTCTTTATTGAGGAGAGAAGAAATGGCAGCAGTAACAGGTATTGC
ACTGGGTATGATTGAAACACGTGGTCTGGTTCCAGCGATTGAAGCTGCCGATGCCATGACCAAGGCCGCC
GAAGTACGTTTGGTTGGCCGTCAATTTGTTGGTGGTGGTTACGTGACCGTTTTGGTCCGTGGTGAAACCG
GTGCCGTCAACGCAGCAGTTCGTGCGGGCGCTGATGCCTGCGAACGAGTCGGCGATGGTCTGGTCGCGGC
GCATATCATTGCCCGTGTCCATTCCGAAGTCGAAAACATCCTGCCGAAAGCCCCTGAAGCTTAAGGATTG
GGAAAGACGAACCGGCGCAGGCTTGTTCCGGTTCTTTGCATAAAGTGACAGCTTAGGAGTTTATTTAAAT
GGCTGATGTAACTGGTATTGCTCTGGGTATGATCGAAACACGTGGCTTAGTTCCTGCGATTGAAGCAGCG
GACGCCATGACTAAAGCGGCTGAAGTGCGTTTGGTCGGTCGTCAATTTGTTGGTGGCGGTTACGTCACCG
TATTGGTTCGGGGCGAAACAGGCGCTGTTAACGCCGCTGTTCGTGCTGGCGCCGATGCTTGCGAACGTGT
TGGTGATGGCTTGGTTGCTGCGCACATCATTGCGCGTGTCCACTCAGAAGTAGAAAACATTCTGCCTAAG
GCGCCACAAGCCTAAGTCAGATATTCCTAAGACGGCTCACTTCGGCGACACCCGTCGCCGAAACCGTCTA
ACCAAATTTCTGGGCTCGTTCTGAACGTGCTCAACACTAGTTTTAGAGGATCTGTTATGGCAACGACTCA
CGGTATTGCCCTGGGCATGATTGAAACACGAGGATTGGTTCCTGCCATTGAAGCCGCAGATGCCATGACC
AAAGCGGCGGAAGTCCGTCTGGTCGGACGATCATTTGTTGGCGGCGGTTACGTGACCGTAATGGTTCGTG
GTGAGACAGGTGCAGTAAATGCTGCCGTTCGTGCGGGTGCTGACGCCTGTGAACGTGTTGGCGATGGCCT
GGTTGCTGCGCACATCATTGCGCGCGTTCATTCTGAAGTTGAGATCATCCTACCCGAGACGCCCGAAGAC
TCAGATTCCGCGTGGTGTATCGCAAATCTGAATAGCTAATGTCTAGTAGGGAAGATGCGCATGAACAACA
TTGATTTGCGCGTCTATTCGTTTATCGATTCGCTTCAACCGCAGCTTGCATCCTATCTTGCGACATCATC
GCAAGGCTTTCTTCCCGTTCCGGGTGATGCCTGCTTGTGGATTGAAGTCGCGCCGGGCATGGCCGTCCAT
CGCCTCAGTGATATTGCGCTAAAGGCCACGAACGTTCGTCTCGGCGAACAGGTAGTCGAGCGTGCTTTTG
GCTCGATGGAAATTCATTACCGAAACCAAAGCGACGTTCTCGCATCCGGTGAGGCCGTTTTAAGAGAAAT
CAATCACGCGCAAGAAGATCGTCTGCCTTGTCGCATCGCATGGAAAGAGATCATTCGAGCGATTACCCCC
GATCATGCCACCTTGATCAATCGCCAGTTGCGTAAAGGCTCTATGCTGTTGCCGGGCAAAAGCATGTTCA
TCCTTGAAACAGAACCGGCAGGTTATATTGTTCAGGCTGCCAACGAGGCCGAGAAAGCAGCTCATGTGAC
TCTGATCGATGTACGTGCTTTTGGTAACTTTGGTCGCCTGACCATGATGGGCAGCGAAGCGGAAACCGAA
GAAGCCATGCGGGCGGCTGAGGCCACAATCGCAAGCATCAACGCGCGTGCGCGTCGCGCTGAAGGGTTCT
AAGCGGCCGCGAGGTTCCAACTTTCACCATAATGAAATAAGATCACTACCGGGCGTATTTTTTGAGTTAT
CGAGATTTTCAGGAGCTAAGGAAGCTAAAATGGAGAAAAAAATCACTGGATATACCACCGTTGATATATC
CCAATGGCATCGTAAAGAACATTTTGAGGCATTTCAGTCAGTTGCTCAATGTACCTATAACCAGACCGTT
CAGCTGGATATTACGGCCTTTTTAAAGACCGTAAAGAAAAATAAGCACAAGTTTTATCCGGCCTTTATTC
ACATTCTTGCCCGCCTGATGAATGCTCATCCGGAGTTCCGTATGGCAATGAAAGACGGTGAGCTGGTGAT
ATGGGATAGTGTTCACCCTTGTTACACCGTTTTCCATGAGCAAACTGAAACGTTTTCATCGCTCTGGAGT
GAATACCACGACGATTTCCGGCAGTTTCTACACATATATTCGCAAGATGTGGCGTGTTACGGTGAAAACC
TGGCCTATTTCCCTAAAGGGTTTATTGAGAATATGTTTTTCGTCTCAGCCAATCCCTGGGTGAGTTTCAC
CAGTTTTGATTTAAACGTGGCCAATATGGACAACTTCTTCGCCCCCGTTTTCACTATGGGCAAATATTAT
ACGCAAGGCGACAAGGTGCTGATGCCGCTGGCGATTCAGGTTCATCATGCCGTTTGTGATGGCTTCCATG
TCGGCAGAATGCTTAATGAATTACAACAGTACTGCGATGAGTGGCAGGGCGGGGCGTAATTTTTTTAAGG
CAGTTATTGGTGCCCTTGAATTCCTACTAGTCGAAGCGGCATGCATTTACGTTGACACCATCGAATGGTG
CAAAACCTTTCGCGGTATGGCATGATAGCGCCCGGAAGAGAGTCAATTCAGGGTGGTGAATGTGAAACCA
GTAACGTTATACGATGTCGCAGAGTATGCCGGTGTCTCTTATCAGACCGTTTCCCGCGTGGTGAACCAGG
CCAGCCACGTTTCTGCGAAAACGCGGGAAAAAGTGGAAGCGGCGATGGCGGAGCTGAATTACATTCCCAA
CCGCGTGGCACAACAACTGGCGGGCAAACAGTCGTTGCTGATTGGCGTTGCCACCTCCAGTCTGGCCCTG
CACGCGCCGTCGCAAATTGTCGCGGCGATTAAATCTCGCGCCGATCAACTGGGTGCCAGCGTGGTGGTGT
CGATGGTAGAACGAAGCGGCGTCGAAGCCTGTAAAGCGGCGGTGCACAATCTTCTCGCGCAACGCGTCAG
TGGGCTGATCATTAACTATCCGCTGGATGACCAGGATGCCATTGCTGTGGAAGCTGCCTGCACTAATGTT
CCGGCGTTATTTCTTGATGTCTCTGACCAGACACCCATCAACAGTATTATTTTCTCCCATGAAGACGGTA
CGCGACTGGGCGTGGAGCATCTGGTCGCATTGGGTCACCAGCAAATCGCGCTGTTAGCGGGCCCATTAAG
TTCTGTCTCGGCGCGTCTGCGTCTGGCTGGCTGGCATAAATATCTCACTCGCAATCAAATTCAGCCGATA
GCGGAACGGGAAGGCGACTGGAGTGCCATGTCCGGTTTTCAACAAACCATGCAAATGCTGAATGAGGGCA
TCGTTCCCACTGCGATGCTGGTTGCCAACGATCAGATGGCGCTGGGCGCAATGCGCGCCATTACCGAGTC
CGGGCTGCGCGTTGGTGCGGATATCTCGGTAGTGGGATACGACGATACCGAAGACAGCTCATGTTATATC
CCGCCGTTAACCACCATCAAACAGGATTTTCGCCTGCTGGGGCAAACCAGCGTGGACCGCTTGCTGCAAC
TCTCTCAGGGCCAGGCGGTGAAGGGCAATCAGCTGTTGCCCGTCTCACTGGTGAAAAGAAAAACCACCCT
GGCGCCCAATACGCAAACCGCCTCTCCCCGCGCGTTGGCCGATTCATTAATGCAGCTGGCACGACAGGTT
TCCCGACTGGAAAGCGGGCAGTGATCCCACAGCCGCCAGTTCCGCTGGCGGCATTTTAACTTTCTTTAAT
AATCTAGTGACAAGCCGGGGCAGACGTGAGCCGTAGTCCCGTCGCCAGACGCGGGTGCCCACGGGCGTCG
TCAGGATGTCCGTAATTGACTGCCGGAGGTGGTCAATGCCCTTCAGCTCCTTGCCACTGTCACGGCTCAT
GCCTCGGGTCATTAGTCGCCCGCTCCGGTATCTTCACTGGCTTCGATGATTGCCGCCCCGCAGCTGCAGA
GGTCACCGATCCGAGCAGTCGGCCTCTGGTTGGTAAAGACCGTGCGACTGCCGGTGATGATCGTGTTCAA
GCCATGCAGGGGGCAGGCGTGAAGGTCATCCTTTCGGGCCACGGGGCGGCTGTTGACGAAGGTGTCGTCG
CTCCCGGTGATGATGATCCCGCCGTGATCGGTCACGTCGTTTAGTCGAGCGATGCCTGGCGTCGTAGTCA
CGGGTTTAGGTCAATACGACTTGCGGTCACTGTAACGTTGCCCTCGGCGGTCACGTTAACGTCGCCTTGG
GCTTCGACTTGCGCCTCCTGCACAAGGATCACAATCCGTCCTTGGGCTGCGGTGAGGTCGATCTTGTACT
CATGCGCTTCGCGGTCGTACTGGATGATTGAGTCATCCTCGAACTGCGTCTTTTGGATCGTTTCTTTGTC
CTCGATCTGGGGGTAGTCAGTCGAGAACGCGCCGGGCATCGCGAAGCCCTGACTGATCTCGCCGGAGGGG
GCCATCACGACGACGGCCTCACCGACCTCGGGCGCCCACCAGAACCGATCCTTGCCCGCTCGCTGCGTGA
GCCACGGAATCCAGTCAGTGAGGAGCAGCGCCTCGCCGCTCTCCTCGTCTTCCTCGATCGCGACACGGAT
CAGCCCCTTGGGATAGTCAGCCTCGGCTACCCTGCCTACGCGGAGCAAGTTGCCGTGACGCCGACTGTCT
CGAGTCTAGTCGCGTTGCTGGCGTTTTTCCATAGGCTCCGCCCCCCTGACGAGCATCACAAAAATCGACG
CTCAAGTCAGAGGTGGCGAAACCCGACAGGACTATAAAGATACCAGGCGTTTCCCCCTGGAAGCTCCCTC
GTGCGCTCTCCTGTTCCGACCCTGCCGCTTACCGGATACCTGTCCGCCTTTCTCCCTTCGGGAAGCGTGG
CGCTTTCTCATAGCTCACGCTGTAGGTATCTCAGTTCGGTGTAGGTCGTTCGCTCCAAGCTGGGCTGTGT
GCACGAACCCCCCGTTCAGCCCGACCGCTGCGCCTTATCCGGTAACTATCGTCTTGAGTCCAACCCGGTA
AGACACGACTTATCGCCACTGGCAGCAGCCACTGGTAACAGGATTAGCAGAGCGAGGTATGTAGGCGGTG
CTACAGAGTTCTTGAAGTGGTGGCCTAACTACGGCTACACTAGAAGAACAGTATTTGGTATCTGCGCTCT
GCTGAAGCCAGTTACCTTCGGAAAAAGAGTTGGTAGCTCTTGATCCGGCAAACAAACCACCGCTGGTAGC
GGTGGTTTTTTTGTTTGCAAGCAGCAGATTACGCGCAGAAAAAAAGGATCTCAAGAAGATCCTTTGATCT
TTTCTACGGGGTCTGACGCTCAGTCTAGTTCAGCCAGCTCGTCGTGATGTCGAAACCCAAGCCACCCTCA
GAGGTGAAGGCCGCTTCGAGCACATCGGGAAGCGTGTCGACGACGGTGCTCGGTGCCTCGGGTAAGAGCC
AGATAGATGCGGTGACGTTCACCGTCGCGATCGTGGCGGGAACCACGGTCACTGCGTCCGTTACAACTCG
CACGTCGTCGGCCAGCACGACTGACTCGACGGCTTCGATTAGCCCGGGAGAGGCAAGGCCATCAGGCTCG
GTAGACAGAATGCTGATTAACACCTCGCCGGGAGCAGGGCTGCTCACAGCCGCGTCCTTCACCCGTGGGT
CAGCCGTCAGCGCTTGATAGCGGTACCAGGCCGCACCGCCTGCGGTCGAGCTGCCCTTGATCCGCTCGAT
GGTGCGATCGCGAAGCTCGCCATCCGGCTCATTCGGCTGCCGCACCACGCCGTAGAACGCGGCAAGGTTG
TCGAGGTCGGGGCCGTTTGAGTAGCGAAGCAGTGTCGCAAGAAGTGCGTCGTTGATCCGCTGACGCAGGA
TCAGCTCGCGGGCTGCGCAGACCTCCAGCAGCTTGATGACCGGGTCGGATTCGAGGATGGCGGTGTAGCT
GGCGTCACGCGATCGCAGGTCGTCGATCAAGTCCTGCAGGATCAGTTCAAAGTCCAGCGCTTCGATGATG
GTGGGCGCGGGAATCGTAGCAAAGTCAAGAACGGTCATGAGACGACTAAGCCCTCCAGCGTGATACGCCT
GCCCTCGGGGATGTAG
